>Addgene plasmid #190661 | pN7CAST | addgene full sequence | sequence record 385667 | Addgene Partial NGS Result
ATATGCCAAGTACGCCCCCTATTGACGTCAATGACGGTAAATGGCCCGCCTGGCATTATGCCCAGTACAT
GACCTTATGGGACTTTCCTACTTGGCAGTACATCTACGTATTAGTCATCGCTATTACCATGGTGATGCGG
TTTTGGCAGTACATCAATGGGCGTGGATAGCGGTTTGACTCACGGGGATTTCCAAGTCTCCACCCCATTG
ACGTCAATGGGAGTTTGTTTTGGCACCAAAATCAACGGGACTTTCCAAAATGTCGTAACAACTCCGCCCC
ATTGACGCAAATGGGCGGTAGGCGTGTACGGTGGGAGGTCTATATAAGCAGAGCTGGTTTAGTGAACCGT
CAGATCCGCTAGAGATCCGCGGCCGCTAATACGACTCACTATAGGGAGAGCCGCCACCATGAGCGTGATC
ACCATCCAGTGCAGACTGGTGGCCGAAGAGGACATCCTGAGACAGCTGTGGGAGCTGATGGCCGACAAGA
ACACCCCTCTGATCAACGAGCTGCTGGCCCAAGTGGGAAAGCACCCCGAGTTTGAGACATGGCTGGACAA
GGGCAGAATCCCCACCAAGCTGCTGAAAACCCTGGTCAACAGCTTCAAGACCCAAGAGAGATTCGCCGAC
CAGCCTGGCAGATTCTACACCTCTGCCATTGCTCTGGTGGACTACGTGTACAAGAGTTGGTTCGCCCTGC
AGAAGCGGCGGAAGAGACAGATCGAGGGCAAAGAGAGATGGCTGACCATCCTGAAGTCCGACCTGCAGCT
GGAACAAGAGTCCCAGTGTAGCCTGAGCGCCATCAGGACCAAGGCCAACGAGATCCTGACACAGTTCACC
CCTCAGAGCGAGCAGAACAAGAACCAGCGGAAGGGCAAAAAGACCAAGAAGTCCACCAAGTCCGAGAAGT
CCAGCCTGTTCCAGATCCTGCTGAACACCTACGAGCAGACCCAGAATCCTCTGACCAGATGCGCCATTGC
CTACCTGCTGAAGAACAACTGCCAGATCAGCGAGCTGGACGAGGACAGCGAGGAATTCACCAAGAACCGC
CGGAAGAAAGAGATTGAGATCGAGCGCCTGAAGAATCAGCTGCAGAGCAGGATCCCTAAGGGCAGAGATC
TGACCGGCGAGGAATGGCTCAAGACCCTGGAAATCAGCACCGCCAACGTGCCCCAGAACGAGAATGAAGC
CAAGGCCTGGCAAGCCGCTCTGCTGAGAAAAAGCGCCGACGTGCCATTTCCTGTGGCCTACGAGAGCAAC
GAGGACATGACCTGGCTGCAGAACGACAAAGGCAGACTGTTCGTGCGGTTCAACGGCCTGGGCAAGCTGA
CCTTCGAGATCTACTGCGACAAGCGGCATCTGCACTACTTCAAGCGGTTTCTCGAGGACCAAGAGCTGAA
GCGGAACCACAAGAATCAGTACAGCAGCTCCCTGTTCACCCTGCGGAGTGGTAGACTTGCTTGGAGCCCT
GGCGAGGAAAAAGGCGAGCCCTGGAAAGTGAACCAGCTGCACCTGTACTGCACCCTGGACACCAGAATGT
GGACCATCGAGGGAACCCAGCAGGTCGTGGACGAGAAAAGCACCAAGATCAACGAAACCCTGACAAAGGC
CAAGCAGAAGGACGACCTGAACGACCAGCAGCAGGCCTTCATCACCAGACAGCAGAGCACACTGGACCGG
ATCAACAATCTGTTCCCCAGACCTAGCAAGAGCAGATACCAGGGCCAGCCTTCTATCCTCGTGGGCGTGT
CCTTCGGCCTGAAAAAGCCTGTGACAGTGGCCGTGGTGGACGTGGTCAAGAATGAGGTGCTGGCCTACAG
AAGCGTGAAACAGCTGCTGGGCGAGAACTACAATCTGCTGAACCGGCAGCGACAGCAGCAGCAGAGACTG
TCTCACGAGAGACACAAGGCCCAGAAGCAGAACGCCCCTAACAGCTTTGGCGAGTCTGAGCTGGGCCAGT
ACATCGACAGACTGCTGGCTGACGCCATCATTGCCATTGCCAAGACATACCAGGCCGGCTCCATCGTGCT
GCCCAAGCTGAGAGATATGAGAGAGCAGATCAGCAGCGAGATCCAGAGCAGAGCCGAGAAGAAGTGCCCC
GGCTACAAAGAGGTGCAGCAGAAGTACGCCAAAGAATACCGGATGAGCGTGCACCGGTGGTCCTACGGCA
GACTGATCGAGTGCATCAAGAGCCAGGCCGCCAAGGCCGGAATCTCTACAGAGATCGGCACCCAGCCTAT
CCGGGGCTCTCCTCAAGAGAAGGCCAGAGATGTGGCCGTGTTCGCCTACCAAGAAAGACAGGCCGCTCTG
ATCAGCGGCAGCGAGACCCCCGGCACCAGCGAGAGCGCCACCCCCGAGAGCGGCAGCCCAAAGAAGAAGC
GGAAGGTCGGAAGCGGCGAAGGCAGAGGCAGCCTGCTTACATGTGGCGACGTGGAAGAGAACCCCGGACC
TAAGGACGACTACTGGCAGAGATGGGTGCAGAACCTGTGGGGCGACGAGCCCATTCCTGAAGAACTGCAG
CCCGAGATCGAGAGACTGCTGAGCCCTTCTGTGGTGGAACTGGAACACATCCAGAAGATCCACGACTGGC
TGGACGGCCTGAGACTGTCTAAGCAGTGCGGCAGAATTGTGGCCCCTCCTAGAGCCGGCAAGAGCGTGAC
ATGTGACGTGTACCGGCTGCTGAACAAGCCCCAGAAGAGAGGCGGCAAGCGGGATATTGTGCCCGTGCTG
TATATGCAGGTCCCCGGCGATTGCTCTAGCGGAGAACTGCTGGTGCTGATCCTGGAAAGCCTGAAGTACG
ATGCCACCAGCGGCAAGCTGACCGACCTGAGAAGAAGAGTGCAGCGCCTGCTGAAAGAAAGCAAGGTGGA
AATGCTGATTATCGACGAGGCCAACTTCCTCAAGCTGAACACCTTCAGCGAGATCGCCCGGATCTACGAC
CTGCTGAGAATCAGCATCGTGCTCGTGGGCACCGACGGCCTGGACAACCTGATTAAGAGAGAGCCCTACA
TCCACGACCGGTTCATCGAGTGCTACAAGCTGCCCCTGGTGGAAAGCGAGAAGAAATTCACCGAGCTGGT
CAAGATCTGGGAAGAAGAGGTGCTCTGCCTGCCTCTGCCTAGCAACCTGACCAGAAGCGAGACACTGGAA
CCCCTGCGGAGAAAGACCGGCGGAAAGATCGGACTGGTGGACAGAGTGCTGCGGAGAGCCTCTATTCTGG
CCCTGAGAAAGGGCCTGAAGAATATCGACAAAGAAACCCTGACCGAGGTGCTGGATTGGTTCGAGTGACG
AGCTGTACAAGTAAAGCGGCCGCGCCCCTCTCCCTCCCCCCCCCCTAACGTTACTGGCCGAAGCCGCTTG
GAATAAGGCCGGTGTGCGTTTGTCTATATGTTATTTTCCACCATATTGCCGTCTTTTGGCAATGTGAGGG
CCCGGAAACCTGGCCCTGTCTTCTTGACGAGCATTCCTAGGGGTCTTTCCCCTCTCGCCAAAGGAATGCA
AGGTCTGTTGAATGTCGTGAAGGAAGCAGTTCCTCTGGAAGCTTCTTGAAGACAAACAACGTCTGTAGCG
ACCCTTTGCAGGCAGCGGAACCCCCCACCTGGCGACAGGTGCCTCTGCGGCCAAAAGCCACGTGTATAAG
ATACACCTGCAAAGGCGGCACAACCCCAGTGCCACGTTGTGAGTTGGATAGTTGTGGAAAGAGTCAAATG
GCTCTCCTCAAGCGTATTCAACAAGGGGCTGAAGGATGCCCAGAAGGTACCCCATTGTATGGGATCTGAT
CTGGGGCCTCGGTACACATGCTTTACATGTGTTTAGTCGAGGTTAAAAAAACGTCTAGGCCCCCCGAACC
ACGGGGACGTGGTTTTCCTTTGAAAAACACGATGATAATATGGCCACAACCATGTATCCGTATGATGTTC
CGGATTATGCAGGTGGCGGAAGCGGCCCAAAGAAGAAGCGGAAGGTCGGTGGCGGAAGCGGCGAAATCGG
AGCCGAGGAACCCCACATCTTCGAGGTGGAACCTCTGGAAGGCGAGAGCCTGTCTCACTTCCTGGGCAGA
TTCAGAAGAGAGAACTACCTGACCAGCAGCCAGCTGGGCAAGCTGACAGGACTGGGAGCTGTGGTGTCCC
GGTGGAAGAAGCTGTACTTCAACCCATTTCCAACGCGGCAAGAGCTGGAAGCCCTGACCTCTGTCGTCAG
AGTGAACGCCGATAGACTGGCCGAGATGCTGCCTCCTAAGGGCGTGACCATGAAGCCCAGACCTATCAGA
CTGTGCGCCGCCTGTTATGCCGAGGTGCCCTGTCACAGAATCGAGTGGCAGTTCAAGGACGTGATGAAGT
GCGACCGGCACAACCTGAGACTGCTGACCAAGTGCACCAACTGCGAGACAAGCTTCCCCATTCCTGCCGA
ATGGGTGCAGGGCGAGTGCCCTCACTGCTTTCTGCCTTTTGCCACCATGGCCAAGCGGCAGAAACACGGC
GGAAGCGGCGAAGGCAGAGGCAGCCTGCTTACATGTGGCGACGTGGAAGAGAACCCCGGACCTTATCCGT
ATGATGTTCCGGATTATGCAGGTGGCGGAAGCGGCCCAAAGAAGAAGCGGAAGGTCGGTGGCGGAAGCGG
CGACGAGATGCCCATCGTGAAGCAGGACGACGAGAGCCTGCCTGTGGAAAACAACGACGATGTGGATGAG
ATCCAGGACGATGAGCTGGAAGAGACAAACGTGATCTTCACCGAGCTGAGCGCCGAGGCCAAGCTGAAGA
TGGATGTGATTCAGGGCCTGCTGGAACCCTGCGACAGAAAGACATACGGCGAGAAGCTGAGAGTGGCCGC
CGAGAAACTGGGAAAGACAGTGCGGACAGTGCAGCGGCTGGTCAAGAAGTATCAGCAGGACGGCCTGAGC
GCCATCGTGGAAACCCAGAGAAACGACAAGGGCAGCTACCGGATCGACCCCGAGTGGCAGAAATTCATCG
TGAACACCTTCAAAGAGGGCAACAAGGGCTCCAAGAAGATGACCCCTGCTCAGGTGGCCATGAGAGTGCA
AGTTCGGGCTGAACAGCTGGGCCTGCAGAAATTTCCCAGCCACATGACCGTGTACCGGGTGCTGAACCCC
ATCATCGAGCGGCAAGAGCGGAAGCAGAAGCAGAGAAACATCGGCTGGCGGGGCAGCAGAGTGTCCCACA
AGACAAGAGATGGCCAGACACTGGACGTGCGGTACAGCAATCACGTGTGGCAGTGCGACCACACCAAGCT
GGATGTCATGCTGGTGGACCAGTACGGCGAGCCTCTTGCCAGACCATGGTTCACCAAGATCACCGACAGC
TACAGCCGGTGCATCATGGGCATCCACGTGGGCTTTGATGCCCCTAGCTCTCAGGTTGTGGCCCTGGCCT
CTAGACACGCCATTCTGCCTAAGCAGTACAGCGCCGAGTACAAACTGATCAGCGACTGGGGCACCTACGG
CGTGCCCGAGAATCTGTTTACAGACGGCGGCAGAGACTTCAGAAGCGAGCACCTGAAGCAGATCGGCTTC
CAGCTGGGCTTCGAGTGTCACCTGAGAGACAGACCTAGCGAAGGCGGCATCGAGGAAAGAAGCTTCGGAA
CAATCAATACCGAGTTCCTGAGCGGCTTCTACGGCTACCTGGGCAGCAACATCCAAGAGAGAAGCAAGAC
CGCCGAGGAAGAGGCCTGTCTGACACTGAGAGAGCTGCATCTGCTGCTCGTGCGCTACATCGTGGACAAC
TACAACCAGAGGCTGGACGCCCGGACCAAGGACCAGACCAGATTTCAGAGATGGGAGGCCGGACTGCCTG
CTCTGCCCAAGATGGTCAAAGAGCGCGAGCTGGACATCTGCCTGATGAAGAAAACCCGGCGGAGCATCTA
CAAAGGCGGCTATCTGAGCTTCGAGAACATCATGTACCGGGGCGATTACCTGGCCGCCTATGCCGGCGAG
AATATCGTGCTGAGATACGACCCCAGAGACATCACCACCGTGTGGGTGTACAGAATCGATAAGGGCAAAG
AGGTGTTCCTGTCCGCCGCTCATGCCCTGGATTGGGAGACAGAACAGCTGTCCCTGGAAGAAGCCAAGGC
CGCCTCTAGAAAAGTGCGGAGCGTGGGCAAGACCCTGAGCAACAAGTCTATCCTGGCCGAGATCCACGAC
CGGGACACCTTTATCAAGCAGAAGAAGAAGTCCCAGAAAGAGCGCAAGAAAGAGGAACAGGCCCAGGTCC
ACGCCGTGTACGAGCCTATCAATCTGAGCGAGACAGAGCCCCTGGAAAACCTGCAAGAGACACCCAAGCC
TGTGACCAGAAAGCCCCGGATCTTCAACTACGAGCAGCTGCGGCAGGACTACGACGAGTGACCGGTCATC
ATCACCATCACCATTGAGTTTAAACCCGCTGATCAGCCTCGACTGTGCCTTCTAGTTGCCAGCCATCTGT
TGTTTGCCCCTCCCCCGTGCCTTCCTTGACCCTGGAAGGTGCCACTCCCACTGTCCTTTCCTAATAAAAT
GAGGAAATTGCATCGCATTGTCTGAGTAGGTGTCATTCTATTCTGGGGGGTGGGGTGGGGCAGGACAGCA
AGGGGGAGGATTGGGAAGACAATAGCAGGCATGCTGGGGATGCGGTGGGCTCTATGGCTTCTGAGGCGGA
AAGAACCAGCTGGGGCTCGATACCGTCGACCTCTAGCTAGAGCTTGGCGTAATCATGGTCATAGCTGTTT
CCTGTGTGAAATTGTTATCCGCTCACAATTCCACACAACATACGAGCCGGAAGCATAAAGTGTAAAGCCT
AGGGTGCCTAATGAGTGAGCTAACTCACATTAATTGCGTTGCGCTCACTGCCCGCTTTCCAGTCGGGAAA
CCTGTCGTGCCAGCTGCATTAATGAATCGGCCAACGCGCGGGGAGAGGCGGTTTGCGTATTGGGCGCTCT
TCCGCTTCCTCGCTCACTGACTCGCTGCGCTCGGTCGTTCGGCTGCGGCGAGCGGTATCAGCTCACTCAA
AGGCGGTAATACGGTTATCCACAGAATCAGGGGATAACGCAGGAAAGAACATGTGAGCAAAAGGCCAGCA
AAAGGCCAGGAACCGTAAAAAGGCCGCGTTGCTGGCGTTTTTCCATAGGCTCCGCCCCCCTGACGAGCAT
CACAAAAATCGACGCTCAAGTCAGAGGTGGCGAAACCCGACAGGACTATAAAGATACCAGGCGTTTCCCC
CTGGAAGCTCCCTCGTGCGCTCTCCTGTTCCGACCCTGCCGCTTACCGGATACCTGTCCGCCTTTCTCCC
TTCGGGAAGCGTGGCGCTTTCTCATAGCTCACGCTGTAGGTATCTCAGTTCGGTGTAGGTCGTTCGCTCC
AAGCTGGGCTGTGTGCACGAACCCCCCGTTCAGCCCGACCGCTGCGCCTTATCCGGTAACTATCGTCTTG
AGTCCAACCCGGTAAGACACGACTTATCGCCACTGGCAGCAGCCACTGGTAACAGGATTAGCAGAGCGAG
GTATGTAGGCGGTGCTACAGAGTTCTTGAAGTGGTGGCCTAACTACGGCTACACTAGAAGAACAGTATTT
GGTATCTGCGCTCTGCTGAAGCCAGTTACCTTCGGAAAAAGAGTTGGTAGCTCTTGATCCGGCAAACAAA
CCACCGCTGGTAGCGGTGGTTTTTTTGTTTGCAAGCAGCAGATTACGCGCAGAAAAAAAGGATCTCAAGA
AGATCCTTTGATCTTTTCTACGGGGTCTGACGCTCAGTGGAACGAAAACTCACGTTAAGGGATTTTGGTC
ATGAGATTATCAAAAAGGATCTTCACCTAGATCCTTTTAAATTAAAAATGAAGTTTTAAATCAATCTAAA
GTATATATGAGTAAACTTGGTCTGACAGTTACCAATGCTTAATCAGTGAGGCACCTATCTCAGCGATCTG
TCTATTTCGTTCATCCATAGTTGCCTGACTCCCCGTCGTGTAGATAACTACGATACGGGAGGGCTTACCA
TCTGGCCCCAGTGCTGCAATGATACCGCGCGAACCACGCTCACCGGCTCCAGATTTATCAGCAATAAACC
AGCCAGCCGGAAGGGCCGAGCGCAGAAGTGGTCCTGCAACTTTATCCGCCTCCATCCAGTCTATTAATTG
TTGCCGGGAAGCTAGAGTAAGTAGTTCGCCAGTTAATAGTTTGCGCAACGTTGTTGCCATTGCTACAGGC
ATCGTGGTGTCACGCTCGTCGTTTGGTATGGCTTCATTCAGCTCCGGTTCCCAACGATCAAGGCGAGTTA
CATGATCCCCCATGTTGTGCAAAAAAGCGGTTAGCTCCTTCGGTCCTCCGATCGTTGTCAGAAGTAAGTT
GGCCGCAGTGTTATCACTCATGGTTATGGCAGCACTGCATAATTCTCTTACTGTCATGCCATCCGTAAGA
TGCTTTTCTGTGACTGGTGAGTACTCAACCAAGTCATTCTGAGAATAGTGTATGCGGCGACCGAGTTGCT
CTTGCCCGGCGTCAATACGGGATAATACCGCGCCACATAGCAGAACTTTAAAAGTGCTCATCATTGGAAA
ACGTTCTTCGGGGCGAAAACTCTCAAGGATCTTACCGCTGTTGAGATCCAGTTCGATGTAACCCACTCGT
GCACCCAACTGATCTTCAGCATCTTTTACTTTCACCAGCGTTTCTGGGTGAGCAAAAACAGGAAGGCAAA
ATGCCGCAAAAAAGGGAATAAGGGCGACACGGAAATGTTGAATACTCATACTCTTCCTTTTTCAATATTA
TTGAAGCATTTATCAGGGTTATTGTCTCATGAGCGGATACATATTTGAATGTATTTAGAAAAATAAACAA
ATAGGGGTTCCGCGCACATTTCCCCGAAAAGTGCCACCTGACGTCGACGGATCGGGAGATCGATCTCCCG
ATCCCCTAGGGTCGACTCTCAGTACAATCTGCTCTGATGCCGCATAGTTAAGCCAGTATCTGCTCCCTGC
TTGTGTGTTGGAGGTCGCTGAGTAGTGCGCGAGCAAAATTTAAGCTACAACAAGGCAAGGCTTGACCGAC
AATTGCATGAAGAATCTGCTTAGGGTTAGGCGTTTTGCGCTGCTTCGCGATGTACGGGCCAGATATACGC
GTTGACATTGATTATTGACTAGTTATTAATAGTAATCAATTACGGGGTCATTAGTTCATAGCCCATATAT
GGAGTTCCGCGTTACATAACTTACGGTAAATGGCCCGCCTGGCTGACCGCCCAACGACCCCCGCCCATTG
ACGTCAATAATGACGTATGTTCCCATAGTAACGCCAATAGGGACTTTCCATTGACGTCAATGGGTGGAGT
ATTTACGGTAAACTGCCCACTTGGCAGTACATCAAGTGTATC
Features (pLannotate 1.2.2; 16 found; start..end, strand, type, name):
    132..335     +  promoter       CMV promoter: human cytomegalovirus (CMV) immediate early promoter
    377..395     +  promoter       T7 promoter: promoter for bacteriophage T7 RNA polymerase
   2799..2823    +  CDS            msGFP2 (fragment): photostable monomeric superfolder GFP (Valbuena et al., 2020)
   3315..3901    +  misc_feature   IRES2: internal ribosome entry site (IRES) of the encephalomyocarditis virus (EMCV)
   6413..6637    +  polyA_signal   bGH poly(A) signal: bovine growth hormone polyadenylation signal
   6641..6662    +  promoter       SV40 promoter (fragment): SV40 enhancer and early promoter
   6667..6683    +  misc_feature   MCS (fragment): pBluescript multiple cloning site
   6732..6748    -  protein_bind   lac operator: The lac repressor binds to the lac operator to inhibit transcription in E. coli. This inhibition can be relieved by adding lactose or isopropyl-β-D-thiogalactopyranoside (IPTG). lac repressor encoded by lacI
   6756..6786    -  promoter       lac promoter: promoter for the E. coli lac operon
   6801..6822    -  protein_bind   CAP binding site: CAP binding activates transcription in the presence of cAMP. E. coli catabolite activator protein
   6835..6927    -  CDS            lacI (fragment): lac repressor; lacI; The lac repressor binds to the lac operator to inhibit transcription in E. coli. This inhibition can be relieved by adding lactose or isopropyl-β-D-thiogalactopyranoside (IPTG).
   7110..7698    -  rep_origin     ori: high-copy-number ColE1/pMB1/pBR322/pUC origin of replication
   7869..8729    -  CDS            AmpR: β-lactamase; bla; confers resistance to ampicillin, carbenicillin, and related antibiotics
   8730..8834    -  promoter       AmpR promoter: bla
   8905..8949    -  misc_feature   bom (fragment): basis of mobility region from pBR322
   9104..131     +  enhancer       CMV enhancer (across the origin): human cytomegalovirus immediate early enhancer
