[The description below was written by a language model from this plasmid's Addgene catalogue record and pLannotate feature annotations shown in this document.]
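Description:
pN7CAST is a mammalian expression plasmid built on a pUC19 backbone that delivers all four protein components of the N7 type V-K CRISPR-associated transposase (CAST) from a single transcript. It is propagated in E. coli through the high-copy ColE1/pUC origin and selected with ampicillin via the β-lactamase (AmpR) gene and its own promoter. Remnants of the pUC lac region (lac promoter, operator, CAP site and a short lacI fragment) are backbone carry-over with no stated role in the design.

The payload is a synthetic, human codon-optimized cassette driven by the CMV enhancer and immediate early promoter and terminated by the bovine growth hormone polyadenylation signal. A T7 promoter sits just downstream of CMV, which could in principle allow in vitro transcription. According to the record, the transcript is organised as Cas12k-T2A-TnsC, followed by an EMCV IRES, followed by TniQ-T2A-TnsB. The T2A peptides cause ribosomal skipping so that each pair is released as separate proteins, while the IRES permits cap-independent translation of the second pair. One promoter therefore yields the RNA-guided targeting protein Cas12k, the transposase TnsB, and the accessory factors TnsC and TniQ. The automated feature table finds the IRES in the expected central position but does not annotate the four CAST coding sequences. The very short hits called msGFP2, SV40 promoter and MCS are probably incidental matches rather than functional parts.

No guide RNA cassette or transposon donor is recorded, so these would presumably be supplied separately. The plasmid belongs to work on engineered type V-K CASTs for RNA-guided DNA insertion. The underlying sequence is labelled a partial NGS result.
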