Addgene plasmid #190661: pN7CAST
Purpose: Expresses polycistronic N7 CAST where Cas12k-T2A-TnsC and TniQ-T2A-TnsB are separated by an EMCV IRES
Depositing lab: Benjamin Kleinstiver. Publication: Precise cut-and-paste DNA insertion using engineered type V-K CRISPR-associated transposases. Tou CJ, Orr B, Kleinstiver BP. Nat Biotechnol. 2023 Jan 2. doi: 10.1038/s41587-022-01574-x. PubMed 36593413.
Backbone
  Vector backbone: pUC19
  Vector type: Mammalian Expression
Growth in bacteria
  Bacterial resistance: Ampicillin, 100 μg/mL
  Growth temperature: 37°C
  Growth strain: DH5alpha
  Copy number: High Copy
Gene/Insert
  Gene/Insert name: human codon optimized N7Cas12k, N7TnsC, N7TniQ, N7TnsB (alt name: CJT228)
  Species: Synthetic
  Promoter: CMV
  Cloning method: Gibson Cloning
Terms and licenses: Academic/Nonprofit Terms; Industry Terms: Not Available to Industry
Depositor comments: Please visit https://www.biorxiv.org/content/10.1101/2022.01.07.475005v1 for bioRxiv preprint.
How to cite: pN7CAST was a gift from Benjamin Kleinstiver (Addgene plasmid # 190661 ; http://n2t.net/addgene:190661 ; RRID:Addgene_190661)
